>Addgene plasmid #188633 | pX330 EGFR-sgRNA | addgene full sequence | sequence record 369478 | Addgene Partial NGS Result
NNNNNNNGGTGCGGCGGCAGCCAATCAGAGCGGCGCGCTCCGAAAGTTTCCTTTTATGGCGAGGCGGCGG
CGGCGGCGGCCCTATAAAAAGCGAAGCGCGCGGCGGGCGGGAGTCGCTGCGCGCTGCCTTCGCCCCGTGC
CCCGCTCCGCCGCCGCCTCGCGCCGCCCGCCCCGGCTCTGACTGACCGCGTTACTCCCACAGGTGAGCGG
GCGGGACGGCCCTTCTCCTCCGGGCTGTAATTAGCTGAGCAAGAGGTAAGGGTTTAAGGGATGGTTGGTT
GGTGGGGTATTAATGTTTAATTACCTGGAGCACCTGCCTGAAATCACTTTTTTTCAGGTTGGACCGGTGC
CACCATGGACTATAAGGACCACGACGGAGACTACAAGGATCATGATATTGATTACAAAGACGATGACGAT
AAGATGGCCCCAAAGAAGAAGCGGAAGGTCGGTATCCACGGAGTCCCAGCAGCCGACAAGAAGTACAGCA
TCGGCCTGGACATCGGCACCAACTCTGTGGGCTGGGCCGTGATCACCGACGAGTACAAGGTGCCCAGCAA
GAAATTCAAGGTGCTGGGCAACACCGACCGGCACAGCATCAAGAAGAACCTGATCGGAGCCCTGCTGTTC
GACAGCGGCGAAACAGCCGAGGCCACCCGGCTGAAGAGAACCGCCAGAAGAAGATACACCAGACGGAAGA
ACCGGATCTGCTATCTGCAAGAGATCTTCAGCAACGAGATGGCCAAGGTGGACGACAGCTTCTTCCACAG
ACTGGAAGAGTCCTTCCTGGTGGAAGAGGATAAGAAGCACGAGCGGCACCCCATCTTCGGCAACATCGTG
GACGAGGTGGCCTACCACGAGAAGTACCCCACCATCTACCACCTGAGAAAGAAACTGGTGGACAGCACCG
ACAAGGCCGACCTGCGGCTGATCTATCTGGCCCTGGCCCACATGATCAAGTTCCGGGGCCACTTCCTGAT
CGAGGGCGACCTGAACCCCGACAACAGCGACGTGGACAAGCTGTTCATCCAGCTGGTGCAGACCTACAAC
CAGCTGTTCGAGGAAAACCCCATCAACGCCAGCGGCGTGGACGCCAAGGCCATCCTGTCTGCCAGACTGA
GCAAGAGCAGACGGCTGGAAAATCTGATCGCCCAGCTGCCCGGCGAGAAGAAGAATGGCCTGTTCGGAAA
CCTGATTGCCCTGAGCCTGGGCCTGACCCCCAACTTCAAGAGCAACTTCGACCTGGCCGAGGATGCCAAA
CTGCAGCTGAGCAAGGACACCTACGACGACGACCTGGACAACCTGCTGGCCCAGATCGGCGACCAGTACG
CCGACCTGTTTCTGGCCGCCAAGAACCTGTCCGACGCCATCCTGCTGAGCGACATCCTGAGAGTGAACAC
CGAGATCACCAAGGCCCCCCTGAGCGCCTCTATGATCAAGAGATACGACGAGCACCACCAGGACCTGACC
CTGCTGAAAGCTCTCGTGCGGCAGCAGCTGCCTGAGAAGTACAAAGAGATTTTCTTCGACCAGAGCAAGA
ACGGCTACGCCGGCTACATTGACGGCGGAGCCAGCCAGGAAGAGTTCTACAAGTTCATCAAGCCCATCCT
GGAAAAGATGGACGGCACCGAGGAACTGCTCGTGAAGCTGAACAGAGAGGACCTGCTGCGGAAGCAGCGG
ACCTTCGACAACGGCAGCATCCCCCACCAGATCCACCTGGGAGAGCTGCACGCCATTCTGCGGCGGCAGG
AAGATTTTTACCCATTCCTGAAGGACAACCGGGAAAAGATCGAGAAGATCCTGACCTTCCGCATCCCCTA
CTACGTGGGCCCTCTGGCCAGGGGAAACAGCAGATTCGCCTGGATGACCAGAAAGAGCGAGGAAACCATC
ACCCCCTGGAACTTCGAGGAAGTGGTGGACAAGGGCGCTTCCGCCCAGAGCTTCATCGAGCGGATGACCA
ACTTCGATAAGAACCTGCCCAACGAGAAGGTGCTGCCCAAGCACAGCCTGCTGTACGAGTACTTCACCGT
GTATAACGAGCTGACCAAAGTGAAATACGTGACCGAGGGAATGAGAAAGCCCGCCTTCCTGAGCGGCGAG
CAGAAAAAGGCCATCGTGGACCTGCTGTTCAAGACCAACCGGAAAGTGACCGTGAAGCAGCTGAAAGAGG
ACTACTTCAAGAAAATCGAGTGCTTCGACTCCGTGGAAATCTCCGGCGTGGAAGATCGGTTCAACGCCTC
CCTGGGCACATACCACGATCTGCTGAAAATTATCAAGGACAAGGACTTCCTGGACAATGAGGAAAACGAG
GACATTCTGGAAGATATCGTGCTGACCCTGACACTGTTTGAGGACAGAGAGATGATCGAGGAACGGCTGA
AAACCTATGCCCACCTGTTCGACGACAAAGTGATGAAGCAGCTGAAGCGGCGGAGATACACCGGCTGGGG
CAGGCTGAGCCGGAAGCTGATCAACGGCATCCGGGACAAGCAGTCCGGCAAGACAATCCTGGATTTCCTG
AAGTCCGACGGCTTCGCCAACAGAAACTTCATGCAGCTGATCCACGACGACAGCCTGACCTTTAAAGAGG
ACATCCAGAAAGCCCAGGTGTCCGGCCAGGGCGATAGCCTGCACGAGCACATTGCCAATCTGGCCGGCAG
CCCCGCCATTAAGAAGGGCATCCTGCAGACAGTGAAGGTGGTGGACGAGCTCGTGAAAGTGATGGGCCGG
CACAAGCCCGAGAACATCGTGATCGAAATGGCCAGAGAGAACCAGACCACCCAGAAGGGACAGAAGAACA
GCCGCGAGAGAATGAAGCGGATCGAAGAGGGCATCAAAGAGCTGGGCAGCCAGATCCTGAAAGAACACCC
CGTGGAAAACACCCAGCTGCAGAACGAGAAGCTGTACCTGTACTACCTGCAGAATGGGCGGGATATGTAC
GTGGACCAGGAACTGGACATCAACCGGCTGTCCGACTACGATGTGGACCATATCGTGCCTCAGAGCTTTC
TGAAGGACGACTCCATCGACAACAAGGTGCTGACCAGAAGCGACAAGAACCGGGGCAAGAGCGACAACGT
GCCCTCCGAAGAGGTCGTGAAGAAGATGAAGAACTACTGGCGGCAGCTGCTGAACGCCAAGCTGATTACC
CAGAGAAAGTTCGACAATCTGACCAAGGCCGAGAGAGGCGGCCTGAGCGAACTGGATAAGGCCGGCTTCA
TCAAGAGACAGCTGGTGGAAACCCGGCAGATCACAAAGCACGTGGCACAGATCCTGGACTCCCGGATGAA
CACTAAGTACGACGAGAATGACAAGCTGATCCGGGAAGTGAAAGTGATCACCCTGAAGTCCAAGCTGGTG
TCCGATTTCCGGAAGGATTTCCAGTTTTACAAAGTGCGCGAGATCAACAACTACCACCACGCCCACGACG
CCTACCTGAACGCCGTCGTGGGAACCGCCCTGATCAAAAAGTACCCTAAGCTGGAAAGCGAGTTCGTGTA
CGGCGACTACAAGGTGTACGACGTGCGGAAGATGATCGCCAAGAGCGAGCAGGAAATCGGCAAGGCTACC
GCCAAGTACTTCTTCTACAGCAACATCATGAACTTTTTCAAGACCGAGATTACCCTGGCCAACGGCGAGA
TCCGGAAGCGGCCTCTGATCGAGACAAACGGCGAAACCGGGGAGATCGTGTGGGATAAGGGCCGGGATTT
TGCCACCGTGCGGAAAGTGCTGAGCATGCCCCAAGTGAATATCGTGAAAAAGACCGAGGTGCAGACAGGC
GGCTTCAGCAAAGAGTCTATCCTGCCCAAGAGGAACAGCGATAAGCTGATCGCCAGAAAGAAGGACTGGG
ACCCTAAGAAGTACGGCGGCTTCGACAGCCCCACCGTGGCCTATTCTGTGCTGGTGGTGGCCAAAGTGGA
AAAGGGCAAGTCCAAGAAACTGAAGAGTGTGAAAGAGCTGCTGGGGATCACCATCATGGAAAGAAGCAGC
TTCGAGAAGAATCCCATCGACTTTCTGGAAGCCAAGGGCTACAAAGAAGTGAAAAAGGACCTGATCATCA
AGCTGCCTAAGTACTCCCTGTTCGAGCTGGAAAACGGCCGGAAGAGAATGCTGGCCTCTGCCGGCGAACT
GCAGAAGGGAAACGAACTGGCCCTGCCCTCCAAATATGTGAACTTCCTGTACCTGGCCAGCCACTATGAG
AAGCTGAAGGGCTCCCCCGAGGATAATGAGCAGAAACAGCTGTTTGTGGAACAGCACAAGCACTACCTGG
ACGAGATCATCGAGCAGATCAGCGAGTTCTCCAAGAGAGTGATCCTGGCCGACGCTAATCTGGACAAAGT
GCTGTCCGCCTACAACAAGCACCGGGATAAGCCCATCAGAGAGCAGGCCGAGAATATCATCCACCTGTTT
ACCCTGACCAATCTGGGAGCCCCTGCCGCCTTCAAGTACTTTGACACCACCATCGACCGGAAGAGGTACA
CCAGCACCAAAGAGGTGCTGGACGCCACCCTGATCCACCAGAGCATCACCGGCCTGTACGAGACACGGAT
CGACCTGTCTCAGCTGGGAGGCGACAAAAGGCCGGCGGCCACGAAAAAGGCCGGCCAGGCAAAAAAGAAA
AAGTAAGAATTCCTAGAGCTCGCTGATCAGCCTCGACTGTGCCTTCTAGTTGCCAGCCATCTGTTGTTTG
CCCCTCCCCCGTGCCTTCCTTGACCCTGGAAGGTGCCACTCCCACTGTCCTTTCCTAATAAAATGAGGAA
ATTGCATCGCATTGTCTGAGTAGGTGTCATTCTATTCTGGGGGGTGGGGTGGGGCAGGACAGCAAGGGGG
AGGATTGGGAAGAGAATAGCAGGCATGCTGGGGAGCGGCCGCAGGAACCCCTAGTGATGGAGTTGGCCAC
TCCCTCTCTGCGCGCTCGCTCGCTCACTGAGGCCGGGCGACCAAAGGTCGCCCGACGCCCGGGCTTTGCC
CGGGCGGCCTCAGTGAGCGAGCGAGCGCGCAGCTGCCTGCAGGGGCGCCTGATGCGGTATTTTCTCCTTA
CGCATCTGTGCGGTATTTCACACCGCATA
[95 nt withheld, positions 5070-5164]
T
[46 nt withheld, positions 5166-5211]
C
[141 nt withheld, positions 5213-5353]
CCTTTGACGTTGGAGTCCACGTTCTTT
[37 nt withheld, positions 5381-5417]
ACTCTATCTCGGGCTATTCTTTTGATTTATAAGGGATTTTGCCGATTTCGGTCTATTGGTTAAAAAATGA
GCTGATTTAACAAAAATTTAACGCGAATTTTAACAAAATATTAACGTTTACAATTTTATGGTGCACTCTC
AGTACAATCTGCTCTGATGCCGCATAGTTAAGCCAGCCCCGACACCCGCCAACACCCGCTGACGCGCCCT
GACGGGCTTGTCTGCTCCCGGCATCCGCTTACAGACAAGCTGTGACCGTCTCCGGGAGCTGCATGTGTCA
GAGGTTTTCACCGTCATCACCGAAACGCGCGAGACGAAAGGGCCTCGTGATACGCCTATTTTTATAGGTT
AATGTCATGATAATAATGGTTTCTTAGACGTCAGGTGGCACTTTTCGGGGAAATGTGCGCGGAACCCCTA
TTTGTTTATTTTTCTAAATACATTCAAATATGTATCCGCTCATGAGACAATAACCCTGATAAATGCTTCA
ATAATATTGAAAAAGGAAGAGTATGAGTATTCAACATTTCCGTGTCGCCCTTATTCCCTTTTTTGCGGCA
TTTTGCCTTCCTGTTTTTGCTCACCCAGAAACGCTGGTGAAAGTAAAAGATGCTGAAGATCAGTTGGGTG
CACGAGTGGGTTACATCGAACTGGATCTCAACAGCGGTAAGATCCTTGAGAGTTTTCGCCCCGAAGAACG
TTTTCCAATGATGAGCACTTTTAAAGTTCTGCTATGTGGCGCGGTATTATCCCGTATTGACGCCGGGCAA
GAGCAACTCGGTCGCCGCATACACTATTCTCAGAATGACTTGGTTGAGTACTCACCAGTCACAGAAAAGC
ATCTTACGGATGGCATGACAGTAAGAGAATTATGCAGTGCTGCCATAACCATGAGTGATAACACTGCGGC
CAACTTACTTCTGACAACGATCGGAGGACCGAAGGAGCTAACCGCTTTTTTGCACAACATGGGGGATCAT
GTAACTCGCCTTGATCGTTGGGAACCGGAGCTGAATGAAGCCATACCAAACGACGAGCGTGACACCACGA
TGCCTGTAGCAATGGCAACAACGTTGCGCAAACTATTAACTGGCGAACTACTTACTCTAGCTTCCCGGCA
ACAATTAATAGACTGGATGGAGGCGGATAAAGTTGCAGGACCACTTCTGCGCTCGGCCCTTCCGGCTGGC
TGGTTTATTGCTGATAAATCTGGAGCCGGTGAGCGTGGAAGCCGCGGTATCATTGCAGCACTGGGGCCAG
ATGGTAAGCCCTCCCGTATCGTAGTTATCTACACGACGGGGAGTCAGGCAACTATGGATGAACGAAATAG
ACAGATCGCTGAGATAGGTGCCTCACTGATTAAGCATTGGTAACTGTCAGACCAAGTTTACTCATATATA
CTTTAGATTGATTTAAAACTTCATTTTTAATTTAAAAGGATCTAGGTGAAGATCCTTTTTGATAATCTCA
TGACCAAAATCCCTTAACGTGAGTTTTCGTTCCACTGAGCGTCAGACCCCGTAGAAAAGATCAAAGGATC
TTCTTGAGATCCTTTTTTTCTGCGCGTAATCTGCTGCTTGCAAACAAAAAAACCACCGCTACCAGCGGTG
GTTTGTTTGCCGGATCAAGAGCTACCAACTCTTTTTCCGAAGGTAACTGGCTTCAGCAGAGCGCAGATAC
CAAATACTGTTCTTCTAGTGTAGCCGTAGTTAGGCCACCACTTCAAGAACTCTGTAGCACCGCCTACATA
CCTCGCTCTGCTAATCCTGTTACCAGTGGCTGCTGCCAGTGGCGATAAGTCGTGTCTTACCGGGTTGGAC
TCAAGACGATAGTTACCGGATAAGGCGCAGCGGTCGGGCTGAACGGGGGGTTCGTGCACACAGCCCAGCT
TGGAGCGAACGACCTACACCGAACTGAGATACCTACAGCGTGAGCTATGAGAAAGCGCCACGCTTCCCGA
AGGGAGAAAGGCGGACAGGTATCCGGTAAGCGGCAGGGTCGGAACAGGAGAGCGCACGAGGGAGCTTCCA
GGGGGAAACGCCTGGTATCTTTATAGTCCTGTCGGGTTTCGCCACCTCTGACTTGAGCGTCGATTTTTGT
GATGCTCGTCAGGGGGGCGGAGCCTATGGAAAAACGCCAGCAACGCGGCCTTTTTACGGTTCCTGGCCTT
TTGCTGGCCTTTTGCTCACATGTGAGGGCCTATTTCCCATGATTCCTTCATATTTGCATATACGATACAA
GGCTGTTAGAGAGATAATTGGAATTAATTTGACTGTAAACACAAAGATATTAGTACAAAATACGTGACGT
AGAAAGTAATAATTTCTTGGGTAGTTTGCAGTTTTAAAATTATGTTTTAAAATGGACTATCATATGCTTA
CCGTAACTTGAAAGTATTTCGATTTCTTGGCTTTATATATCTTGTGGAAAGGACGAAACACCGTCCAGAC
TCTTTCGATACCCGTTTTAGAGCTAGAAATAGCAAGTTAAAATAAGGCTAGTCCGTTATCAACTTGAAAA
AGTGGCACCGAGTCGGTGCTTTTTTGTTTTAGAGCTAGAAATAGCAAGTTAAAATAAGGCTAGTCCGTTT
TTAGCGCGTGCGCCAATTCTGCAGACAAATGGCTCTAGAGGTACCCGTTACATAACTTACGGTAAATGGC
CCGCCTGGCTGACCGCCCAACGACCCCCGCCCATTGACGTCAATAGTAACGCCAATAGGGACTTTCCATT
GACGTCAATGGGTGGAGTATTTACGGTAAACTGCCCACTTGGCAGTACATCAAGTGTATCATATGCCAAG
TACGCCCCCTATTGACGTCAATGACGGTAAATGGCCCGCCTGGCATTGTGCCCAGTACATGACCTTATGG
GACTTTCCTACTTGGCAGTACATCTACGTATTAGTCATCGCTATTACCATGGTCGAGGTGAGCCCCACGT
TCTGCTTCACTCTCCCCATCTCCCCCCCCTCCCCACCCCCAATTTTGTATTTATTTATTTTTTAATTATT
TTGTGCAGCGATGGGGGCGGGGGGGGGNN
Features (pLannotate 1.2.2; 19 found; start..end, strand, type, name):
      8..109     +  promoter       chicken β-actin promoter (fragment): contains a 21-bp deletion relative to the standard chicken β-actin promoter
    110..337     +  intron         hybrid intron: hybrid between chicken β-actin (CBA) and minute virus of mice (MMV) introns (Gray et al., 2011)
    475..2076    +  CDS            Cas9(N): N-terminal portion of Streptococcus pyogenes Cas9 (Zetsche et al., 2015)
   2077..4575    +  CDS            Cas9(C): C-terminal portion of Streptococcus pyogenes Cas9 (Zetsche et al., 2015)
   4576..4623    +  CDS            nucleoplasmin NLS: bipartite nuclear localization signal from nucleoplasmin
   4657..4768    +  polyA_signal   bGH poly(A) signal: bovine growth hormone polyadenylation signal
   4873..5013    +  repeat_region  AAV2 ITR: inverted terminal repeat of adeno-associated virus serotype 2 inverted
   5018..5069    -  misc_feature   bom (fragment): basis of mobility region from pBR322
   5088..5543    +  rep_origin     f1 ori (sequence partly withheld): f1 bacteriophage origin of replication; arrow indicates direction of (+) strand synthesis
   5544..5593    -  misc_feature   bom (fragment): basis of mobility region from pBR322
   5695..5730    -  CDS            rop (fragment): Rop protein, which maintains plasmids at low copy number; rop
   5825..5929    +  promoter       AmpR promoter: bla
   5930..6790    +  CDS            AmpR: β-lactamase; bla; confers resistance to ampicillin, carbenicillin, and related antibiotics
   6961..7549    +  rep_origin     ori: high-copy-number ColE1/pMB1/pBR322/pUC origin of replication
   7611..7851    +  promoter       U6 promoter: RNA polymerase III promoter for human U6 snRNA
   7881..7956    +  misc_RNA       gRNA scaffold: guide RNA scaffold for the Streptococcus pyogenes CRISPR/Cas9 system
   7963..8006    +  misc_RNA       gRNA scaffold (fragment): guide RNA scaffold for the Streptococcus pyogenes CRISPR/Cas9 system
   8053..8338    +  enhancer       CMV enhancer: human cytomegalovirus immediate early enhancer; contains an 18-bp deletion relative to the standard CMV enhancer
   8340..8454    +  promoter       chicken β-actin promoter (fragment): contains a 21-bp deletion relative to the standard chicken β-actin promoter
