[The description below was written by a language model from this plasmid's Addgene catalogue record and pLannotate feature annotations shown in this document.]
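Description:
pX330 EGFR-sgRNA is a single-plasmid CRISPR/Cas9 vector for mammalian cells, derived from the pX330 backbone, that co-expresses human codon-optimized Streptococcus pyogenes Cas9 and a chimeric single guide RNA directed at the C-terminus of human EGFR. It is propagated in E. coli as a high-copy plasmid through a pUC-type ColE1 origin and selected with ampicillin via the β-lactamase gene; an f1 phage origin and a single annotated AAV2 ITR are also present as backbone remnants. No mammalian selection marker or fluorescent reporter is annotated.

Two expression units make up the payload. Cas9 is driven by the CBh promoter, a compact hybrid Pol II element assembled from the CMV enhancer, a chicken β-actin promoter and a hybrid chicken β-actin/minute virus of mice intron; these parts appear split across the ends of the feature table only because of where the circular sequence was linearized. The Cas9 coding region carries an N-terminal 3xFLAG tag according to the catalogue entry, a C-terminal nucleoplasmin bipartite nuclear localization signal, and ends in a bovine growth hormone polyadenylation signal. Separately, a human U6 Pol III promoter transcribes the guide, with the EGFR-targeting spacer cloned between the promoter and the gRNA scaffold at BpiI sites that were destroyed in the process.

The spacer and the 3xFLAG tag are not annotated, and the sequence record is a partial NGS result slightly shorter than the stated total size. Given the target site and the associated work on live-cell receptor tyrosine kinase signaling reporters, the plasmid is presumably used to cut near the end of the EGFR coding sequence for endogenous C-terminal tagging, although the record does not describe a donor template.
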