Addgene plasmid #188633: pX330 EGFR-sgRNA
Purpose: A human codon-optimized SpCas9 and chimeric guide RNA targeting C-terminus of human EGFR
Depositing lab: Jared Toettcher. Depositing organization: Princeton University. Publication: pYtags enable spatiotemporal measurements of receptor tyrosine kinase signaling in living cells. Farahani PE, Yang X, Mesev EV, Fomby KA, Brumbaugh-Reed EH, Bashor CJ, Nelson CM, Toettcher JE. Elife. 2023 May 22;12:e82863. doi: 10.7554/eLife.82863. PubMed 37212240.
Backbone
  Vector backbone: pUC ori vector
  Total vector size (bp): 8487
  Vector type: Mammalian Expression, CRISPR
Growth in bacteria
  Bacterial resistance: Ampicillin, 100 μg/mL
  Growth temperature: 37°C
  Growth strain: NEB Stable
  Copy number: High Copy
Gene/Insert
  Gene/Insert name: humanized S. pyogenes Cas9 (alt names: SpCas9; hSpCas9)
  Insert size (bp): 4272
  Promoter: CBh
  Tag / fusion protein: 3xFLAG (N terminal on insert)
  Cloning method: Restriction Enzyme; 5′ cloning site BpiI (destroyed during cloning); 3′ cloning site BpiI (destroyed during cloning)
  Sequencing primers: 5′ agggatggttggttggtggg; 3′ CCAATCCTCCCCCTTGCTGT
Resource information
  A portion of this plasmid was derived from a plasmid made by: A portion of this plasmid was derived from a plasmid made by Feng Zhang (Addgene # 42230)
Terms and licenses: Academic/Nonprofit Terms; Industry Terms: Not Available to Industry
Depositor comments: Please visit https://doi.org/10.1101/2022.08.13.503850 for bioRxiv preprint.
How to cite: pX330 EGFR-sgRNA was a gift from Jared Toettcher (Addgene plasmid # 188633 ; http://n2t.net/addgene:188633 ; RRID:Addgene_188633)
